Addgene plasmid #215369: GB1203
Purpose: TU for the expression of the silencing suppressor P19 driven by the 35s promoter
Depositing lab: Diego Orzaez. Depositing organization: Instituto de Biologia Molecular y Celular de Plantas. Publication: A quantitative autonomous bioluminescence reporter system with a wide dynamic range for Plant Synthetic Biology. Calvache C, Vazquez-Vilar M, Moreno-Gimenez E, Orzaez D. Plant Biotechnol J. 2024 Jan;22(1):37-47. doi: 10.1111/pbi.14146. Epub 2023 Oct 26. PubMed 37882352.
Backbone
  Vector backbone: pDGB3_alpha2
  Backbone manufacturer: self-made; derived from pCambia1302 generated at the Cambia Institute
  Vector type: Synthetic Biology
Growth in bacteria
  Bacterial resistance: Kanamycin, 50 μg/mL
  Growth temperature: 37°C
  Growth strain: DH5alpha
  Copy number: High Copy
Gene/Insert
  Gene/Insert name: 35s:P19:tNos
  Species: Synthetic
  Mutation: BsaI and BsmBI sites removed
  Cloning method: Restriction Enzyme; 5′ cloning site BsaI (destroyed during cloning); 3′ cloning site BsaI (destroyed during cloning)
Terms and licenses: Academic/Nonprofit Terms; Industry Terms: Not Available to Industry
How to cite: GB1203 was a gift from Diego Orzaez (Addgene plasmid # 215369 ; http://n2t.net/addgene:215369 ; RRID:Addgene_215369)
