[The description below was written by a language model from this plasmid's Addgene catalogue record and pLannotate feature annotations shown in this document.]
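Description:
GB1203 is a GoldenBraid-style synthetic biology plasmid carrying a single plant transcriptional unit in the pDGB3_alpha2 backbone, a self-made binary vector derived from pCambia1302. The backbone has the parts expected of an Agrobacterium binary vector. Left and right border repeats from nopaline C58 T-DNA delimit the region transferred to plant cells. The pVS1 oriV, with its RepA replication protein and StaA stability protein, supports maintenance in Agrobacterium. A high-copy ColE1/pMB1-type origin with the pBR322 bom region allows propagation in E. coli. Selection in bacteria is by kanamycin through an aph(3')-Ia gene located outside the T-DNA. The annotated T-DNA contains no plant selectable marker.

The payload, 35s:P19:tNos, sits between the borders. A CaMV 35S promoter provides strong constitutive transcription, and a fragment of the tobacco mosaic virus Ω leader follows it as a translational enhancer. Next comes the coding sequence for P19 from tomato bushy stunt virus, terminated by the nopaline synthase terminator and polyadenylation signal. P19 binds short interfering RNA duplexes with high affinity and so suppresses post-transcriptional gene silencing, the plant defence that otherwise limits accumulation of foreign transcripts.

The unit was assembled through BsaI sites that were destroyed during cloning, and internal BsaI and BsmBI sites were removed from the insert. This domestication keeps the unit compatible with further Type IIS assembly into multigene constructs. The record gives the purpose simply as P19 expression. Constructs of this kind are commonly co-delivered in Agrobacterium-mediated transient assays to sustain expression of other transgenes, and the associated publication concerns a plant bioluminescence reporter system.
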