Features (pLannotate 1.2.2; 16 found; start..end, strand, type, name):
    616..960     +  promoter       CaMV 35S promoter: strong constitutive promoter from cauliflower mosaic virus
    913..959     +  promoter       minimal CaMV 35S promoter: minimal 35S promoter from cauliflower mosaic virus
    992..1017    +  misc_feature   TMV Ω (fragment): translational enhancer from the tobacco mosaic virus 5'-leader sequence (Gallie et al., 1988)
   1034..1549    +  CDS            P19_TBSVC: Experimental evidence at protein level: Swiss-Prot protein existence level 1. Acts as a suppressor of RNA-mediated gene silencing, also known as post-transcriptional gene silencing (PTGS), a mechanism of plant viral defense that limits the accumulation of viral RNAs. Binds to short interfering RNAs (siRNAs) with high affinity. Acts as a molecular caliper to specifically select siRNAs based on the length of the duplex region of the RNA (By similarity). From Tomato bushy stunt virus (strain Cherry) (TBSV).
   1576..1828    +  terminator     NOS terminator: nopaline synthase terminator and poly(A) signal
   1949..2036    +  promoter       AmpR promoter (fragment): bla
   2065..2089    +  misc_feature   RB T-DNA repeat: right border repeat from nopaline C58 T-DNA
   2429..2830    +  CDS            Y4CG_SINFN (fragment): Protein inferred from homology: Swiss-Prot protein existence level 3. From Sinorhizobium fredii (strain NBRC 101917 / NGR234).
   3390..4019    +  CDS            pVS1 StaA: stability protein from the Pseudomonas plasmid pVS1 (Heeb et al., 2000)
   4448..5521    +  CDS            pVS1 RepA: replication protein from the Pseudomonas plasmid pVS1 (Heeb et al., 2000)
   5587..5781    +  rep_origin     pVS1 oriV: origin of replication for the Pseudomonas plasmid pVS1 (Heeb et al., 2000)
   5984..6023    +  CDS            rop (fragment): Rop protein, which maintains plasmids at low copy number; rop
   6125..6265    +  misc_feature   bom: basis of mobility region from pBR322
   6451..7039    -  rep_origin     ori: high-copy-number ColE1/pMB1/pBR322/pUC origin of replication
   7127..7942    -  CDS            KanR: aminoglycoside phosphotransferase; aph(3')-Ia; confers resistance to kanamycin in bacteria or G418 (Geneticin®) in eukaryotes
   8375..8399    +  misc_feature   LB T-DNA repeat: left border repeat from nopaline C58 T-DNA
>Addgene plasmid #215369 | GB1203 | addgene full sequence | sequence record 437495 | Addgene NGS Result
GGAGACTAGAGCCAAGCTGATCTCCTTTGCCCCGGAGATCACCATGGACGACTTTCTCTATCTCTACGAT
CTAGGAAGAAAGTTCGACGGAGAAGGTGACGATACCATGTTCACCACCGATAATGAGAAGATTAGCCTCT
TCAATTTCAGAAAGAATGCTGACCCACAGATGGTTAGAGAGGCCTACGCGGCAGGTCTGATCAAGACGAT
CTACCCGAGTAATAATCTCCAGGAGATCAAATACCTTCCCAAGAAGGTTAAAGATGCAGTCAAAAGATTC
AGGACTAACTGCATCAAGAACACAGAGAAAGATATATTTCTCAAGATCAGAAGTACTATTCCAGTATGGA
CGATTCAAGGCTTGCTTCATAAACCAAGGCAAGTAATAGAGATTGGAGTCTCTAAGAAAGTAGTTCCTAC
TGAATCAAAGGCCATGGAGTCAAAAATTCAGATCGAGGATCTAACAGAACTCGCCGTGAAGACTGGCGAA
CAGTTCATACAGAGTCTTTTACGACTCAATGACAAGAAGAAAATCTTCGTCAACATGGTGGAGCACGACA
CTCTCGTCTACTCCAAGAATATCAAAGATACAGTCTCAGAAGACCAAAGGGCTATTGAGACTTTTCAACA
AAGGGTAATATCGGGAAACCTCCTCGGATTCCATTGCCCAGCTATCTGTCACTTCATCAAAAGGACAGTA
GAAAAGGAAGGTGGCACCTACAAATGCCATCATTGCGATAAAGGAAAGGCTATCGTTCAAGATGCCCCTG
CCGACAGTGGTCCCAAAGATGGACCCCCACCCACGAGGAGCATCGTGGAAAAAGAAGACGTTCCAACCAC
GTCTTCAAAGCAAGTGGATTGATGTGATATCTCCACTGACGTAAGGGATGACGCACAATCCCACTATCCT
TCGCAAGACCCTTCCTCTATATAAGGAAGTTCATTTCATTTGGAGAGGACTCCGGTATTTTTACAACAAT
TACCACAACAAAACAAACAACAAACAACATTACAATTTACTATTCTAGTCGAAATGGAACGAGCTATACA
AGGAAACGACGCTAGGGAACAAGCTAACAGTGAACGTTGGGATGGAGGATCAGGAGGTACCACTTCTCCC
TTCAAACTTCCTGACGAAAGTCCGAGTTGGACTGAGTGGCGGCTACATAACGATGAGACCAATTCGAATC
AAGATAATCCCCTTGGTTTCAAGGAAAGCTGGGGTTTCGGGAAAGTTGTATTTAAGAGATATCTCAGATA
CGACAGGACGGAAGCTTCACTGCACAGAGTCCTTGGATCTTGGACGGGAGATTCGGTTAACTATGCAGCA
TCTCGATTTTTCGGTTTCGACCAGATCGGATGTACCTATAGTATTCGGTTTCGAGGAGTTAGTATCACCG
TTTCTGGAGGCTCTCGAACTCTTCAGCATCTCTGTGAGATGGCAATTCGGTCTAAGCAAGAACTGCTACA
GCTTGCCCCAATCGAAGTGGAAAGTAATGTATCAAGAGGATGCCCTGAAGGTACTGAAACCTTCGAAAAA
GAAAGCGAGTGAGCTTGGAATGGATCTTCGATCCCGATCGTTCAAACATTTGGCAATAAAGTTTCTTAAG
ATTGAATCCTGTTGCCGGTCTTGCGACGATTATCATATAATTTCTGTTGAATTACGTTAAGCATGTAATA
ATTAACATGTAATGCATGACGTTATTTATGAGATGGGTTTTTATGATTAGAGTCCCGCAATTATACATTT
AATACGCGATAGAAAACAAAATATAGCGCGCAAACTAGGATAAATTATCGCGCGCGGTGTCATCTATGTT
ACTAGATCGGGAATTGCCAAGCTAATTCTTGAAGACGAAAGGGCCTCGTGATACGCCTATTTTTATAGGT
TAATGTCATGATAATAATGGTTTCTTAGACGTCAGGTGGCACTTTTCGGGGAAATGTGCGCGGAACCCCT
ATTTGTTTATTTTTCTAAATACATTCAAATATGTATCCGCTCATGAGACAATAACCCTGATAAATGCTTC
AATAATGGGACCGACTCGCGCTTGAGACGAAGCTTGACAGGATATATTGGCGGGTAAACCTAAGAGAAAA
GAGCGTTTATTAGAATAATCGGATATTTAAAAGGGCGTGAAAAGGTTTATCCGTTCGTCCATTTGTATGT
GCATGCCAACCACAGGGTTCCCCTCGGGATCAAAGTACTTTGATCCAACCCCTCCGCTGCTATAGTGCAG
TCGGCTTCTGACGTTCAGTGCAGCCGTCATCTGAAAACGACATGTCGCACAAGTCCTAAGTTACGCGACA
GGCTGCCGCCCTGCCCTTTTCCTGGCGTTTTCTTGTCGCGTGTTTTAGTCGCATAAAGTAGAATACTTGC
GACTAGAACCGGAGACATTACGCCATGAACAAGAGCGCCGCCGCTGGCCTGCTGGGCTATGCCCGCGTCA
GCACCGACGACCAGGACTTGACCAACCAACGGGCCGAACTGCACGCGGCCGGCTGCACCAAGCTGTTTTC
CGAGAAGATCACCGGCACCAGGCGCGACCGCCCGGAGCTGGCCAGGATGCTTGACCACCTACGCCCTGGC
GACGTTGTGACAGTGACCAGGCTAGACCGCCTGGCCCGCAGCACCCGCGACCTACTGGACATTGCCGAGC
GCATCCAGGAGGCCGGCGCGGGCCTGCGTAGCCTGGCAGAGCCGTGGGCCGACACCACCACGCCGGCCGG
CCGCATGGTGTTGACCGTGTTCGCCGGCATTGCCGAGTTCGAGCGTTCCCTAATCATCGACCGCACCCGG
AGCGGGCGCGAGGCCGCCAAGGCCCGAGGCGTGAAGTTTGGCCCCCGCCCTACCCTCACCCCGGCACAGA
TCGCGCACGCCCGCGAGCTGATCGACCAGGAAGGCCGCACCGTGAAAGAGGCGGCTGCACTGCTTGGCGT
GCATCGCTCGACCCTGTACCGCGCACTTGAGCGCAGCGAGGAAGTGACGCCCACCGAGGCCAGGCGGCGC
GGTGCCTTCCGTGAGGACGCATTGACCGAGGCCGACGCCCTGGCGGCCGCCGAGAATGAACGCCAAGAGG
AACAAGCATGAAACCGCACCAGGACGGCCAGGACGAACCGTTTTTCATTACCGAAGAGATCGAGGCGGAG
ATGATCGCGGCCGGGTACGTGTTCGAGCCGCCCGCGCACCTCTCAACCGTGCGGCTGCATGAAATCCTGG
CCGGTTTGTCTGATGCCAAGCTGGCGGCCTGGCCGGCCAGCTTGGCCGCTGAAGAAACCGAGCGCCGCCG
TCTAAAAAGGTGATGTGTATTTGAGTAAAACAGCTTGCGTCATGCGGTCGCTGCGTATATGATGCGATGA
GTAAATAAACAAATACGCAAGGGGAACGCATGAAGGTTATCGCTGTACTTAACCAGAAAGGCGGGTCAGG
CAAGACGACCATCGCAACCCATCTAGCCCGCGCCCTGCAACTCGCCGGGGCCGATGTTCTGTTAGTCGAT
TCCGATCCCCAGGGCAGTGCCCGCGATTGGGCGGCCGTGCGGGAAGATCAACCGCTAACCGTTGTCGGCA
TCGACCGCCCGACGATTGACCGCGACGTGAAGGCCATCGGCCGGCGCGACTTCGTAGTGATCGACGGAGC
GCCCCAGGCGGCGGACTTGGCTGTGTCCGCGATCAAGGCAGCCGACTTCGTGCTGATTCCGGTGCAGCCA
AGCCCTTACGACATATGGGCCACCGCCGACCTGGTGGAGCTGGTTAAGCAGCGCATTGAGGTCACGGATG
GAAGGCTACAAGCGGCCTTTGTCGTGTCGCGGGCGATCAAAGGCACGCGCATCGGCGGTGAGGTTGCCGA
GGCGCTGGCCGGGTACGAGCTGCCCATTCTTGAGTCCCGTATCACGCAGCGCGTGAGCTACCCAGGCACT
GCCGCCGCCGGCACAACCGTTCTTGAATCAGAACCCGAGGGCGACGCTGCCCGCGAGGTCCAGGCGCTGG
CCGCTGAAATTAAATCAAAACTCATTTGAGTTAATGAGGTAAAGAGAAAATGAGCAAAAGCACAAACACG
CTAAGTGCCGGCCGTCCGAGCGCACGCAGCAGCAAGGCTGCAACGTTGGCCAGCCTGGCAGACACGCCAG
CCATGAAGCGGGTCAACTTTCAGTTGCCGGCGGAGGATCACACCAAGCTGAAGATGTACGCGGTACGCCA
AGGCAAGACCATTACCGAGCTGCTATCTGAATACATCGCGCAGCTACCAGAGTAAATGAGCAAATGAATA
AATGAGTAGATGAATTTTAGCGGCTAAAGGAGGCGGCATGGAAAATCAAGAACAACCAGGCACCGACGCC
GTGGAATGCCCCATGTGTGGAGGAACGGGCGGTTGGCCAGGCGTAAGCGGCTGGGTTGCCTGCCGGCCCT
GCAATGGCACTGGAACCCCCAAGCCCGAGGAATCGGCGTGAGCGGTCGCAAACCATCCGGCCCGGTACAA
ATCGGCGCGGCGCTGGGTGATGACCTGGTGGAGAAGTTGAAGGCCGCGCAGGCCGCCCAGCGGCAACGCA
TCGAGGCAGAAGCACGCCCCGGTGAATCGTGGCAAGCGGCCGCTGATCGAATCCGCAAAGAATCCCGGCA
ACCGCCGGCAGCCGGTGCGCCGTCGATTAGGAAGCCGCCCAAGGGCGACGAGCAACCAGATTTTTTCGTT
CCGATGCTCTATGACGTGGGCACCCGCGATAGTCGCAGCATCATGGACGTGGCCGTTTTCCGTCTGTCGA
AGCGTGACCGACGAGCTGGCGAGGTGATCCGCTACGAGCTTCCAGACGGGCACGTAGAGGTTTCCGCAGG
GCCGGCCGGCATGGCCAGTGTGTGGGATTACGACCTGGTACTGATGGCGGTTTCCCATCTAACCGAATCC
ATGAACCGATACCGGGAAGGGAAGGGAGACAAGCCCGGCCGCGTGTTCCGTCCACACGTTGCGGACGTAC
TCAAGTTCTGCCGGCGAGCCGATGGCGGAAAGCAGAAAGACGACCTGGTAGAAACCTGCATTCGGTTAAA
CACCACGCACGTTGCCATGCAGCGTACGAAGAAGGCCAAGAACGGCCGCCTGGTGACGGTATCCGAGGGT
GAAGCCTTGATTAGCCGCTACAAGATCGTAAAGAGCGAAACCGGGCGGCCGGAGTACATCGAGATCGAGC
TAGCTGATTGGATGTACCGCGAGATCACAGAAGGCAAGAACCCGGACGTGCTGACGGTTCACCCCGATTA
CTTTTTGATCGATCCCGGCATCGGCCGTTTTCTCTACCGCCTGGCACGCCGCGCCGCAGGCAAGGCAGAA
GCCAGATGGTTGTTCAAGACGATCTACGAACGCAGTGGCAGCGCCGGAGAGTTCAAGAAGTTCTGTTTCA
CCGTGCGCAAGCTGATCGGGTCAAATGACCTGCCGGAGTACGATTTGAAGGAGGAGGCGGGGCAGGCTGG
CCCGATCCTAGTCATGCGCTACCGCAACCTGATCGAGGGCGAAGCATCCGCCGGTTCCTAATGTACGGAG
CAGATGCTAGGGCAAATTGCCCTAGCAGGGGAAAAAGGTCGAAAAGGACTCTTTCCTGTGGATAGCACGT
ACATTGGGAACCCAAAGCCGTACATTGGGAACCGGAACCCGTACATTGGGAACCCAAAGCCGTACATTGG
GAACCGGTCACACATGTAAGTGACTGATATAAAAGAGAAAAAAGGCGATTTTTCCGCCTAAAACTCTTTA
AAACTTATTAAAACTCTTAAAACCCGCCTGGCCTGTGCATAACTGTCTGGCCAGCGCACAGCCGAAGAGC
TGCAAAAAGCGCCTACCCTTCGGTCGCTGCGCTCCCTACGCCCCGCCGCTTCGCGTCGGCCTATCGCGGC
CGCTGGCCGCTCAAAAATGGCTGGCCTACGGCCAGGCAATCTACCAGGGCGCGGACAAGCCGCGCCGTCG
CCACTCGACCGCCGGCGCCCACATCAAGGCACCCTGCCTCGCGCGTTTCGGTGATGACGGTGAAAACCTC
TGACACATGCAGCTCCCGGTGACGGTCACAGCTTGTCTGTAAGCGGATGCCGGGAGCAGACAAGCCCGTC
AGGGCGCGTCAGCGGGTGTTGGCGGGTGTCGGGGCGCAGCCATGACCCAGTCACGTAGCGATAGCGGAGT
GTATACTGGCTTAACTATGCGGCATCAGAGCAGATTGTACTGAGAGTGCACCATATGCGGTGTGAAATAC
CGCACAGATGCGTAAGGAGAAAATACCGCATCAGGCGCTCTTCCGCTTCCTCGCTCACTGACTCGCTGCG
CTCGGTCGTTCGGCTGCGGCGAGCGGTATCAGCTCACTCAAAGGCGGTAATACGGTTATCCACAGAATCA
GGGGATAACGCAGGAAAGAACATGTGAGCAAAAGGCCAGCAAAAGGCCAGGAACCGTAAAAAGGCCGCGT
TGCTGGCGTTTTTCCATAGGCTCCGCCCCCCTGACGAGCATCACAAAAATCGACGCTCAAGTCAGAGGTG
GCGAAACCCGACAGGACTATAAAGATACCAGGCGTTTCCCCCTGGAAGCTCCCTCGTGCGCTCTCCTGTT
CCGACCCTGCCGCTTACCGGATACCTGTCCGCCTTTCTCCCTTCGGGAAGCGTGGCGCTTTCTCATAGCT
CACGCTGTAGGTATCTCAGTTCGGTGTAGGTCGTTCGCTCCAAGCTGGGCTGTGTGCACGAACCCCCCGT
TCAGCCCGACCGCTGCGCCTTATCCGGTAACTATCGTCTTGAGTCCAACCCGGTAAGACACGACTTATCG
CCACTGGCAGCAGCCACTGGTAACAGGATTAGCAGAGCGAGGTATGTAGGCGGTGCTACAGAGTTCTTGA
AGTGGTGGCCTAACTACGGCTACACTAGAAGGACAGTATTTGGTATCTGCGCTCTGCTGAAGCCAGTTAC
CTTCGGAAAAAGAGTTGGTAGCTCTTGATCCGGCAAACAAACCACCGCTGGTAGCGGTGGTTTTTTTGTT
TGCAAGCAGCAGATTACGCGCAGAAAAAAAGGATCTCAAGAAGATCCTTTGATCTTTTCTACGGGGTCTG
ACGCTCAGTGGAACGAAAACTCACGTTAAGGGATTTTGGTCATGCATTCTAGGTGATTAGAAAAACTCAT
CGAGCATCAAATGAAACTGCAATTTATTCATATCAGGATTATCAATACCATATTTTTGAAAAAGCCGTTT
CTGTAATGAAGGAGAAAACTCACCGAGGCAGTTCCATAGGATGGCAAGATCCTGGTATCGGTCTGCGATT
CCGACTCGTCCAACATCAATACAACCTATTAATTTCCCCTCGTCAAAAATAAGGTTATCAAGTGAGAAAT
CACCATGAGTGACGACTGAATCCGGTGAGAATGGCAAAAGTTTATGCATTTCTTTCCAGACTTGTTCAAC
AGGCCAGCCATTACGCTCGTCATCAAAATCACTCGCATCAACCAAACCGTTATTCATTCGTGATTGCGCC
TGAGCGAGTCGAAATACGCGATCGCTGTTAAAAGGACAATTACAAACAGGAATCGAATGCAACCGGCGCA
GGAACACTGCCAGCGCATCAACAATATTTTCACCTGAATCAGGATATTCTTCTAATACCTGGAATGCTGT
TTTCCCTGGGATCGCAGTGGTGAGTAACCATGCATCATCAGGAGTACGGATAAAATGCTTGATGGTCGGA
AGAGGCATAAATTCCGTCAGCCAGTTTAGTCTGACCATCTCATCTGTAACATCATTGGCAACGCTACCTT
TGCCATGTTTCAGAAACAACTCTGGCGCATCGGGCTTCCCATACAATCGGTAGATTGTCGCACCTGATTG
CCCGACATTATCGCGAGCCCATTTATACCCATATAAATCAGCATCCATGTTGGAATTTAATCGCGGCCTT
GAGCAAGACGTTTCCCGTTGAATATGGCTCATAACAGAACTTATTATTTCCTTCCTCTTTTCTACAGTAT
TTAAAGATACCCCAAGAAGCTAATTATAACAAGACGAACTCCAATTCACTGTTCCTTGCATTCTAAAACC
TTAAATACCAGAAAACAGCTTTTTCAAAGTTGTTTTCAAAGTTGGCGTATAACATAGTATCGACGGAGCC
GATTTTGAAACCGCGGTGATCACAGGCAGCAACGCTCTGTCATCGTTACAATCAACATGCTACCCTCCGC
GAGATCATCCGTGTTTCAAACCCGGCAGCTTAGTTGCCGTTCTTCCGAATAGCATCGGTAACATGAGCAA
AGTCTGCCGCCTTACAACGGCTCTCCCGCTGACGCCGTCCCGGACTGATGGGCTGCCTGTATCGAGTGGT
GATTTTGTGCCGAGCTGCCGGTCGGGGAGCTGTTGGCTGGCTGGTGGCAGGATATATTGTGGTGTAAACA
TAACAAGCTTCGTCTCAGTCA
